Addgene plasmid #210363: REEP5-EGFP
Purpose: Expresses REEP5 fused with EGFP in mammalian cells
Depositing lab: Michele Pagano. Depositing organization: NYU Grossman School of Medicine. Publication: The REEP5/TRAM1 complex binds SARS-CoV-2 NSP3 and promotes virus replication. Li J, Gui Q, Liang FX, Sall J, Zhang Q, Duan Y, Dhabaria A, Askenazi M, Ueberheide B, Stapleford KA, Pagano M. J Virol. 2023 Sep 28:e0050723. doi: 10.1128/jvi.00507-23. PubMed 37768083.
Backbone
  Vector backbone: pEGFP-N1
  Backbone size w/o insert (bp): 4700
  Total vector size (bp): 5300
  Vector type: Mammalian Expression
  Selectable markers: Neomycin (select with G418)
Growth in bacteria
  Bacterial resistance: Kanamycin, 50 μg/mL
  Growth temperature: 37°C
  Growth strain: DH5alpha
  Copy number: High Copy
Gene/Insert
  Gene/Insert name: REEP5
  Species: H. sapiens (human)
  Insert size (bp): 567
  GenBank ID: NM_005669.5
  Entrez Gene: REEP5 (a.k.a. C5orf18, D5S346, DP1, POB16, TB2, YOP1, Yip2e)
  Tag / fusion protein: EGFP (C terminal on insert)
  Cloning method: Ligation Independent Cloning
  Sequencing primers: 5′ CMV-F; 3′ EGFP (Cterm)
Resource information
  A portion of this plasmid was derived from a plasmid made by: Horizon Discovery MHS6278-202827788
Terms and licenses: Academic/Nonprofit Terms; Industry Terms: Not Available to Industry
How to cite: REEP5-EGFP was a gift from Michele Pagano (Addgene plasmid # 210363 ; http://n2t.net/addgene:210363 ; RRID:Addgene_210363)
