[The description below was written by a language model from this plasmid's Addgene catalogue record and pLannotate feature annotations shown in this document.]
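Description:
REEP5-EGFP is a mammalian expression plasmid built on the pEGFP-N1 backbone that produces human REEP5 (receptor expression-enhancing protein 5, also known as DP1, TB2 or C5orf18) carrying a green fluorescent protein at its C terminus. The 567 bp REEP5 coding sequence was inserted by ligation-independent cloning into the remnant of the multiple cloning site, directly downstream of the human cytomegalovirus immediate-early enhancer and promoter, and is followed after a short linker by the fluorescent protein coding sequence and an SV40 polyadenylation signal. The catalogue calls the tag EGFP, whereas the automated annotation of the sequenced plasmid matches it to mEGFP, the variant with the monomerizing A206K substitution; the record does not resolve this difference. Short annotated fragments such as the SV40 large T antigen, ble and bGH poly(A) hits are most likely residual backbone sequence rather than functional elements.

The plasmid is propagated in E. coli at high copy from a ColE1/pUC-type origin and also carries an f1 phage origin. A single Tn5 aminoglycoside phosphotransferase gene (NeoR/KanR) serves both hosts: a bacterial bla-type promoter drives it for kanamycin selection in bacteria, while the adjacent SV40 enhancer/early promoter, with an HSV TK polyadenylation signal downstream, drives it in mammalian cells for G418 selection of stable transfectants. The full sequence record is about 5.3 kb, consistent with the stated total size. The construct is suited to transient or stable expression for visualising REEP5 localisation or recovering it through the fluorescent tag. It was deposited in connection with work on a REEP5/TRAM1 complex that binds SARS-CoV-2 NSP3 and promotes virus replication.
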