Features (pLannotate 1.2.2; 15 found; start..end, strand, type, name):
     62..365     +  enhancer       CMV enhancer: human cytomegalovirus immediate early enhancer
    366..569     +  promoter       CMV promoter: human cytomegalovirus (CMV) immediate early promoter
    592..619     +  misc_feature   MCS (fragment): multiple cloning site
    620..1186    +  CDS            REEP5: REEP5_HUMAN - Also known as C5orf18, DP1, TB2. Experimental evidence at protein level: Swiss-Prot protein existence level 1. May promote functional cell surface expression of olfactory receptors. From Homo sapiens (Human).
   1208..1927    +  CDS            mEGFP: enhanced GFP with monomerizing A206K mutation (Zacharias et al., 2002) mammalian codon-optimized
   1944..2027    +  CDS            large T antigen (fragment): large T antigen from SV40 (simian virus 40)
   2050..2171    +  polyA_signal   SV40 poly(A) signal: SV40 polyadenylation signal
   2205..2633    -  rep_origin     f1 ori (sequence partly withheld): f1 bacteriophage origin of replication; arrow indicates direction of (+) strand synthesis
   2660..2764    +  promoter       AmpR promoter: bla
   2766..3123    +  promoter       SV40 promoter: SV40 enhancer and early promoter
   3158..3952    +  CDS            NeoR/KanR: aminoglycoside phosphotransferase from Tn5; aph(3')-II (or nptII); confers resistance to neomycin, kanamycin, and G418 (Geneticin®)
   3973..4125    +  CDS            ble (fragment): BLE_KLEPN - Experimental evidence at protein level: Swiss-Prot protein existence level 1. Binding protein with a strong affinity to the bleomycin family of antibiotics. Binds to CL990; an antimitotic-antibiotic compound. From Klebsiella pneumoniae.
   4184..4231    +  polyA_signal   HSV TK poly(A) signal: herpes simplex virus thymidine kinase polyadenylation signal (Cole and Stacy, 1985)
   4322..4338    -  polyA_signal   bGH poly(A) signal (fragment): bovine growth hormone polyadenylation signal
   4560..5148    +  rep_origin     ori: high-copy-number ColE1/pMB1/pBR322/pUC origin of replication
>Addgene plasmid #210363 | REEP5-EGFP | addgene full sequence | sequence record 417560 | Addgene NGS Result
TTAGTTATTAATAGTAATCAATTACGGGGTCATTAGTTCATAGCCCATATATGGAGTTCCGCGTTACATA
ACTTACGGTAAATGGCCCGCCTGGCTGACCGCCCAACGACCCCCGCCCATTGACGTCAATAATGACGTAT
GTTCCCATAGTAACGCCAATAGGGACTTTCCATTGACGTCAATGGGTGGAGTATTTACGGTAAACTGCCC
ACTTGGCAGTACATCAAGTGTATCATATGCCAAGTACGCCCCCTATTGACGTCAATGACGGTAAATGGCC
CGCCTGGCATTATGCCCAGTACATGACCTTATGGGACTTTCCTACTTGGCAGTACATCTACGTATTAGTC
ATCGCTATTACCATGGTGATGCGGTTTTGGCAGTACATCAATGGGCGTGGATAGCGGTTTGACTCACGGG
GATTTCCAAGTCTCCACCCCATTGACGTCAATGGGAGTTTGTTTTGGCACCAAAATCAACGGGACTTTCC
AAAATGTCGTAACAACTCCGCCCCATTGACGCAAATGGGCGGTAGGCGTGTACGGTGGGAGGTCTATATA
AGCAGAGCTGGTTTAGTGAACCGTCAGATCCGCTAGCGCTACCGGACTCAGATCTCGAGATGTCTGCGGC
CATGAGGGAGAGGTTCGACCGGTTCCTGCACGAGAAGAACTGCATGACTGACCTTCTGGCCAAGCTCGAG
GCCAAAACCGGCGTGAACAGGAGCTTCATCGCTCTTGGTGTCATCGGACTGGTGGCCTTGTACCTGGTGT
TCGGTTATGGAGCCTCTCTCCTCTGCAACCTGATAGGATTTGGCTACCCAGCCTACATCTCAATTAAAGC
TATAGAGAGTCCCAACAAAGAAGATGATACCCAGTGGCTGACCTACTGGGTAGTGTATGGTGTGTTCAGC
ATTGCTGAATTCTTCTCTGATATCTTCCTGTCATGGTTCCCCTTCTACTACATGCTGAAGTGTGGCTTCC
TGTTGTGGTGCATGGCCCCGAGCCCTTCTAATGGGGCTGAACTGCTCTACAAGCGCATCATCCGTCCTTT
CTTCCTGAAGCACGAGTCCCAGATGGACAGTGTGGTCAAGGACCTTAAAGACAAGGCCAAAGAGACTGCA
GATGCCATCACTAAAGAAGCGAAGAAAGCTACCGTGAATTTACTGGGTGAAGAAAAGAAGAGCACCGCGG
ATCCACCGGTCGCCACCATGGTGAGCAAGGGCGAGGAGCTGTTCACCGGGGTGGTGCCCATCCTGGTCGA
GCTGGACGGCGACGTAAACGGCCACAAGTTCAGCGTGTCCGGCGAGGGCGAGGGCGATGCCACCTACGGC
AAGCTGACCCTGAAGTTCATCTGCACCACCGGCAAGCTGCCCGTGCCCTGGCCCACCCTCGTGACCACCC
TGACCTACGGCGTGCAGTGCTTCAGCCGCTACCCCGACCACATGAAGCAGCACGACTTCTTCAAGTCCGC
CATGCCCGAAGGCTACGTCCAGGAGCGCACCATCTTCTTCAAGGACGACGGCAACTACAAGACCCGCGCC
GAGGTGAAGTTCGAGGGCGACACCCTGGTGAACCGCATCGAGCTGAAGGGCATCGACTTCAAGGAGGACG
GCAACATCCTGGGGCACAAGCTGGAGTACAACTACAACAGCCACAACGTCTATATCATGGCCGACAAGCA
GAAGAACGGCATCAAGGTGAACTTCAAGATCCGCCACAACATCGAGGACGGCAGCGTGCAGCTCGCCGAC
CACTACCAGCAGAACACCCCCATCGGCGACGGCCCCGTGCTGCTGCCCGACAACCACTACCTGAGCACCC
AGTCCAAGCTGAGCAAAGACCCCAACGAGAAGCGCGATCACATGGTCCTGCTGGAGTTCGTGACCGCCGC
CGGGATCACTCTCGGCATGGACGAGCTGTACAAGTAAAGCGGCCGCGACTCTAGATCATAATCAGCCATA
CCACATTTGTAGAGGTTTTACTTGCTTTAAAAAACCTCCCACACCTCCCCCTGAACCTGAAACATAAAAT
GAATGCAATTGTTGTTGTTAACTTGTTTATTGCAGCTTATAATGGTTACAAATAAAGCAATAGCATCACA
AATTTCACAAATAAAGCATTTTTTTCACTGCATTCTAGTTGTGGTTTGTCCAAACTCATCAATGTATCTT
AAGGCGTAAATTGTAAGCGTTAATATTTTGTTAAAATTCGCGTTAAATTTTTGTTAAATCAGCTCATTTT
TTAACCAATAGGCCGAAATCGGCAAAATCCCTTATAAATCAAAAGAATAGACCGAGATAGGGT
[37 nt withheld, positions 2304-2340]
AAAGAACGTGGACTCCAACGTCAAAGG
[49 nt withheld, positions 2368-2416]
T
[91 nt withheld, positions 2418-2508]
G
[124 nt withheld, positions 2510-2633]
CAGGTGGCACTTTTCGGGGAAATGTGCGCGGAACCCCTATTTGTTTATTTTTCTAAATACATTCAAATAT
GTATCCGCTCATGAGACAATAACCCTGATAAATGCTTCAATAATATTGAAAAAGGAAGAGTCCTGAGGCG
GAAAGAACCAGCTGTGGAATGTGTGTCAGTTAGGGTGTGGAAAGTCCCCAGGCTCCCCAGCAGGCAGAAG
TATGCAAAGCATGCATCTCAATTAGTCAGCAACCAGGTGTGGAAAGTCCCCAGGCTCCCCAGCAGGCAGA
AGTATGCAAAGCATGCATCTCAATTAGTCAGCAACCATAGTCCCGCCCCTAACTCCGCCCATCCCGCCCC
TAACTCCGCCCAGTTCCGCCCATTCTCCGCCCCATGGCTGACTAATTTTTTTTATTTATGCAGAGGCCGA
GGCCGCCTCGGCCTCTGAGCTATTCCAGAAGTAGTGAGGAGGCTTTTTTGGAGGCCTAGGCTTTTGCAAA
GATCGATCAAGAGACAGGATGAGGATCGTTTCGCATGATTGAACAAGATGGATTGCACGCAGGTTCTCCG
GCCGCTTGGGTGGAGAGGCTATTCGGCTATGACTGGGCACAACAGACAATCGGCTGCTCTGATGCCGCCG
TGTTCCGGCTGTCAGCGCAGGGGCGCCCGGTTCTTTTTGTCAAGACCGACCTGTCCGGTGCCCTGAATGA
ACTGCAAGACGAGGCAGCGCGGCTATCGTGGCTGGCCACGACGGGCGTTCCTTGCGCAGCTGTGCTCGAC
GTTGTCACTGAAGCGGGAAGGGACTGGCTGCTATTGGGCGAAGTGCCGGGGCAGGATCTCCTGTCATCTC
ACCTTGCTCCTGCCGAGAAAGTATCCATCATGGCTGATGCAATGCGGCGGCTGCATACGCTTGATCCGGC
TACCTGCCCATTCGACCACCAAGCGAAACATCGCATCGAGCGAGCACGTACTCGGATGGAAGCCGGTCTT
GTCGATCAGGATGATCTGGACGAAGAGCATCAGGGGCTCGCGCCAGCCGAACTGTTCGCCAGGCTCAAGG
CGAGCATGCCCGACGGCGAGGATCTCGTCGTGACCCATGGCGATGCCTGCTTGCCGAATATCATGGTGGA
AAATGGCCGCTTTTCTGGATTCATCGACTGTGGCCGGCTGGGTGTGGCGGACCGCTATCAGGACATAGCG
TTGGCTACCCGTGATATTGCTGAAGAGCTTGGCGGCGAATGGGCTGACCGCTTCCTCGTGCTTTACGGTA
TCGCCGCTCCCGATTCGCAGCGCATCGCCTTCTATCGCCTTCTTGACGAGTTCTTCTGAGCGGGACTCTG
GGGTTCGAAATGACCGACCAAGCGACGCCCAACCTGCCATCACGAGATTTCGATTCCACCGCCGCCTTCT
ATGAAAGGTTGGGCTTCGGAATCGTTTTCCGGGACGCCGGCTGGATGATCCTCCAGCGCGGGGATCTCAT
GCTGGAGTTCTTCGCCCACCCTAGGGGGAGGCTAACTGAAACACGGAAGGAGACAATACCGGAAGGAACC
CGCGCTATGACGGCAATAAAAAGACAGAATAAAACGCACGGTGTTGGGTCGTTTGTTCATAAACGCGGGG
TTCGGTCCCAGGGCTGGCACTCTGTCGATACCCCACCGAGACCCCATTGGGGCCAATACGCCCGCGTTTC
TTCCTTTTCCCCACCCCACCCCCCAAGTTCGGGTGAAGGCCCAGGGCTCGCAGCCAACGTCGGGGCGGCA
GGCCCTGCCATAGCCTCAGGTTACTCATATATACTTTAGATTGATTTAAAACTTCATTTTTAATTTAAAA
GGATCTAGGTGAAGATCCTTTTTGATAATCTCATGACCAAAATCCCTTAACGTGAGTTTTCGTTCCACTG
AGCGTCAGACCCCGTAGAAAAGATCAAAGGATCTTCTTGAGATCCTTTTTTTCTGCGCGTAATCTGCTGC
TTGCAAACAAAAAAACCACCGCTACCAGCGGTGGTTTGTTTGCCGGATCAAGAGCTACCAACTCTTTTTC
CGAAGGTAACTGGCTTCAGCAGAGCGCAGATACCAAATACTGTTCTTCTAGTGTAGCCGTAGTTAGGCCA
CCACTTCAAGAACTCTGTAGCACCGCCTACATACCTCGCTCTGCTAATCCTGTTACCAGTGGCTGCTGCC
AGTGGCGATAAGTCGTGTCTTACCGGGTTGGACTCAAGACGATAGTTACCGGATAAGGCGCAGCGGTCGG
GCTGAACGGGGGGTTCGTGCACACAGCCCAGCTTGGAGCGAACGACCTACACCGAACTGAGATACCTACA
GCGTGAGCTATGAGAAAGCGCCACGCTTCCCGAAGGGAGAAAGGCGGACAGGTATCCGGTAAGCGGCAGG
GTCGGAACAGGAGAGCGCACGAGGGAGCTTCCAGGGGGAAACGCCTGGTATCTTTATAGTCCTGTCGGGT
TTCGCCACCTCTGACTTGAGCGTCGATTTTTGTGATGCTCGTCAGGGGGGCGGAGCCTATGGAAAAACGC
CAGCAACGCGGCCTTTTTACGGTTCCTGGCCTTTTGCTGGCCTTTTGCTCACATGTTCTTTCCTGCGTTA
TCCCCTGATTCTGTGGATAACCGTATTACCGCCATGCA
